>Addgene plasmid #179352 | pLKO.1-PPP2R5A-1 | addgene full sequence | sequence record 354078 | Addgene NGS Result
TTGGGGTTGCGCCTTTTCCAAGGCAGCCCTGGGTTTGCGCAGGGACGCGGCTGCTCTGGGCGTGGTTCCG
GGAAACGCAGCGGCGCCGACCCTGGGTCTCGCACATTCTTCACGTCCGTTCGCAGCGTCACCCGGATCTT
CGCCGCTACCCTTGTGGGCCCCCCGGCGACGCTTCCTGCTCCGCCCCTAAGTCGGGAAGGTTCCTTGCGG
TTCGCGGCGTGCCGGACGTGACAAACGGAAGCCGCACGTCTCACTAGTACCCTCGCAGACGGACAGCGCC
AGGGAGCAATGGCAGCGCGCCGACCGCGATGGGCTGTGGCCAATAGCGGCTGCTCAGCAGGGCGCGCCGA
GAGCAGCGGCCGGGAAGGGGCGGTGCGGGAGGCGGGGTGTGGGGCGGTAGTGTGGGCCCTGTTCCTGCCC
GCGCGGTGTTCCGCATTCTGCAAGCCTCCGGAGCGCACGTCGGCAGTCGGCTCCCTCGTTGACCGAATCA
CCGACCTCTCTCCCCAGGGGGATCCACCGGAGCTTACCATGACCGAGTACAAGCCCACGGTGCGCCTCGC
CACCCGCGACGACGTCCCCAGGGCCGTACGCACCCTCGCCGCCGCGTTCGCCGACTACCCCGCCACGCGC
CACACCGTCGATCCGGACCGCCACATCGAGCGGGTCACCGAGCTGCAAGAACTCTTCCTCACGCGCGTCG
GGCTCGACATCGGCAAGGTGTGGGTCGCGGACGACGGCGCCGCGGTGGCGGTCTGGACCACGCCGGAGAG
CGTCGAAGCGGGGGCGGTGTTCGCCGAGATCGGCCCGCGCATGGCCGAGTTGAGCGGTTCCCGGCTGGCC
GCGCAGCAACAGATGGAAGGCCTCCTGGCGCCGCACCGGCCCAAGGAGCCCGCGTGGTTCCTGGCCACCG
TCGGCGTCTCGCCCGACCACCAGGGCAAGGGTCTGGGCAGCGCCGTCGTGCTCCCCGGAGTGGAGGCGGC
CGAGCGCGCCGGGGTGCCCGCCTTCCTGGAGACCTCCGCGCCCCGCAACCTCCCCTTCTACGAGCGGCTC
GGCTTCACCGTCACCGCCGACGTCGAGGTGCCCGAAGGACCGCGCACCTGGTGCATGACCCGCAAGCCCG
GTGCCTGACGCCCGCCCCACGACCCGCAGCGCCCGACCGAAAGGAGCGCACGACCCCATGCATCGGTACC
TTTAAGACCAATGACTTACAAGGCAGCTGTAGATCTTAGCCACTTTTTAAAAGAAAAGGGGGGACTGGAA
GGGCTAATTCACTCCCAACGAAGACAAGATCTGCTTTTTGCTTGTACTGGGTCTCTCTGGTTAGACCAGA
TCTGAGCCTGGGAGCTCTCTGGCTAACTAGGGAACCCACTGCTTAAGCCTCAATAAAGCTTGCCTTGAGT
GCTTCAAGTAGTGTGTGCCCGTCTGTTGTGTGACTCTGGTAACTAGAGATCCCTCAGACCCTTTTAGTCA
GTGTGGAAAATCTCTAGCAGTAGTAGTTCATGTCATCTTATTATTCAGTATTTATAACTTGCAAAGAAAT
GAATATCAGAGAGTGAGAGGAACTTGTTTATTGCAGCTTATAATGGTTACAAATAAAGCAATAGCATCAC
AAATTTCACAAATAAAGCATTTTTTTCACTGCATTCTAGTTGTGGTTTGTCCAAACTCATCAATGTATCT
TATCATGTCTGGCTCTAGCTATCCCGCCCCTAACTCCGCCCATCCCGCCCCTAACTCCGCCCAGTTCCGC
CCATTCTCCGCCCCATGGCTGACTAATTTTTTTTATTTATGCAGAGGCCGAGGCCGCCTCGGCCTCTGAG
CTATTCCAGAAGTAGTGAGGAGGCTTTTTTGGAGGCCTAGGGACGTACCCAATTCGCCCTATAGTGAGTC
GTATTACGCGCGCTCACTGGCCGTCGTTTTACAACGTCGTGACTGGGAAAACCCTGGCGTTACCCAACTT
AATCGCCTTGCAGCACATCCCCCTTTCGCCAGCTGGCGTAATAGCGAAGAGGCCCGCACCGATCGCCCTT
CCCAACAGTTGCGCAGCCTGAATGGCGAATGGG
[124 nt withheld, positions 2064-2187]
C
[91 nt withheld, positions 2189-2279]
A
[49 nt withheld, positions 2281-2329]
CCTTTGACGTTGGAGTCCACGTTCTTT
[37 nt withheld, positions 2357-2393]
ACCCTATCTCGGTCTATTCTTTTGATTTATAAGGGATTTTGCCGATTTCGGCCTATTGGTTAAAAAATGA
GCTGATTTAACAAAAATTTAACGCGAATTTTAACAAAATATTAACGCTTACAATTTAGGTGGCACTTTTC
GGGGAAATGTGCGCGGAACCCCTATTTGTTTATTTTTCTAAATACATTCAAATATGTATCCGCTCATGAG
ACAATAACCCTGATAAATGCTTCAATAATATTGAAAAAGGAAGAGTATGAGTATTCAACATTTCCGTGTC
GCCCTTATTCCCTTTTTTGCGGCATTTTGCCTTCCTGTTTTTGCTCACCCAGAAACGCTGGTGAAAGTAA
AAGATGCTGAAGATCAGTTGGGTGCACGAGTGGGTTACATCGAACTGGATCTCAACAGCGGTAAGATCCT
TGAGAGTTTTCGCCCCGAAGAACGTTTTCCAATGATGAGCACTTTTAAAGTTCTGCTATGTGGCGCGGTA
TTATCCCGTATTGACGCCGGGCAAGAGCAACTCGGTCGCCGCATACACTATTCTCAGAATGACTTGGTTG
AGTACTCACCAGTCACAGAAAAGCATCTTACGGATGGCATGACAGTAAGAGAATTATGCAGTGCTGCCAT
AACCATGAGTGATAACACTGCGGCCAACTTACTTCTGACAACGATCGGAGGACCGAAGGAGCTAACCGCT
TTTTTGCACAACATGGGGGATCATGTAACTCGCCTTGATCGTTGGGAACCGGAGCTGAATGAAGCCATAC
CAAACGACGAGCGTGACACCACGATGCCTGTAGCAATGGCAACAACGTTGCGCAAACTATTAACTGGCGA
ACTACTTACTCTAGCTTCCCGGCAACAATTAATAGACTGGATGGAGGCGGATAAAGTTGCAGGACCACTT
CTGCGCTCGGCCCTTCCGGCTGGCTGGTTTATTGCTGATAAATCTGGAGCCGGTGAGCGTGGGTCTCGCG
GTATCATTGCAGCACTGGGGCCAGATGGTAAGCCCTCCCGTATCGTAGTTATCTACACGACGGGGAGTCA
GGCAACTATGGATGAACGAAATAGACAGATCGCTGAGATAGGTGCCTCACTGATTAAGCATTGGTAACTG
TCAGACCAAGTTTACTCATATATACTTTAGATTGATTTAAAACTTCATTTTTAATTTAAAAGGATCTAGG
TGAAGATCCTTTTTGATAATCTCATGACCAAAATCCCTTAACGTGAGTTTTCGTTCCACTGAGCGTCAGA
CCCCGTAGAAAAGATCAAAGGATCTTCTTGAGATCCTTTTTTTCTGCGCGTAATCTGCTGCTTGCAAACA
AAAAAACCACCGCTACCAGCGGTGGTTTGTTTGCCGGATCAAGAGCTACCAACTCTTTTTCCGAAGGTAA
CTGGCTTCAGCAGAGCGCAGATACCAAATACTGTTCTTCTAGTGTAGCCGTAGTTAGGCCACCACTTCAA
GAACTCTGTAGCACCGCCTACATACCTCGCTCTGCTAATCCTGTTACCAGTGGCTGCTGCCAGTGGCGAT
AAGTCGTGTCTTACCGGGTTGGACTCAAGACGATAGTTACCGGATAAGGCGCAGCGGTCGGGCTGAACGG
GGGGTTCGTGCACACAGCCCAGCTTGGAGCGAACGACCTACACCGAACTGAGATACCTACAGCGTGAGCT
ATGAGAAAGCGCCACGCTTCCCGAAGGGAGAAAGGCGGACAGGTATCCGGTAAGCGGCAGGGTCGGAACA
GGAGAGCGCACGAGGGAGCTTCCAGGGGGAAACGCCTGGTATCTTTATAGTCCTGTCGGGTTTCGCCACC
TCTGACTTGAGCGTCGATTTTTGTGATGCTCGTCAGGGGGGCGGAGCCTATGGAAAAACGCCAGCAACGC
GGCCTTTTTACGGTTCCTGGCCTTTTGCTGGCCTTTTGCTCACATGTTCTTTCCTGCGTTATCCCCTGAT
TCTGTGGATAACCGTATTACCGCCTTTGAGTGAGCTGATACCGCTCGCCGCAGCCGAACGACCGAGCGCA
GCGAGTCAGTGAGCGAGGAAGCGGAAGAGCGCCCAATACGCAAACCGCCTCTCCCCGCGCGTTGGCCGAT
TCATTAATGCAGCTGGCACGACAGGTTTCCCGACTGGAAAGCGGGCAGTGAGCGCAACGCAATTAATGTG
AGTTAGCTCACTCATTAGGCACCCCAGGCTTTACACTTTATGCTTCCGGCTCGTATGTTGTGTGGAATTG
TGAGCGGATAACAATTTCACACAGGAAACAGCTATGACCATGATTACGCCAAGCGCGCAATTAACCCTCA
CTAAAGGGAACAAAAGCTGGAGCTGCAAGCTTAATGTAGTCTTATGCAATACTCTTGTAGTCTTGCAACA
TGGTAACGATGAGTTAGCAACATGCCTTACAAGGAGAGAAAAAGCACCGTGCATGCCGATTGGTGGAAGT
AAGGTGGTACGATCGTGCCTTATTAGGAAGGCAACAGACGGGTCTGACATGGATTGGACGAACCACTGAA
TTGCCGCATTGCAGAGATATTGTATTTAAGTGCCTAGCTCGATACATAAACGGGTCTCTCTGGTTAGACC
AGATCTGAGCCTGGGAGCTCTCTGGCTAACTAGGGAACCCACTGCTTAAGCCTCAATAAAGCTTGCCTTG
AGTGCTTCAAGTAGTGTGTGCCCGTCTGTTGTGTGACTCTGGTAACTAGAGATCCCTCAGACCCTTTTAG
TCAGTGTGGAAAATCTCTAGCAGTGGCGCCCGAACAGGGACTTGAAAGCGAAAGGGAAACCAGAGGAGCT
CTCTCGACGCAGGACTCGGCTTGCTGAAGCGCGCACGGCAAGAGGCGAGGGGCGGCGACTGGTGAGTACG
CCAAAAATTTTGACTAGCGGAGGCTAGAAGGAGAGAGATGGGTGCGAGAGCGTCAGTATTAAGCGGGGGA
GAATTAGATCGCGATGGGAAAAAATTCGGTTAAGGCCAGGGGGAAAGAAAAAATATAAATTAAAACATAT
AGTATGGGCAAGCAGGGAGCTAGAACGATTCGCAGTTAATCCTGGCCTGTTAGAAACATCAGAAGGCTGT
AGACAAATACTGGGACAGCTACAACCATCCCTTCAGACAGGATCAGAAGAACTTAGATCATTATATAATA
CAGTAGCAACCCTCTATTGTGTGCATCAAAGGATAGAGATAAAAGACACCAAGGAAGCTTTAGACAAGAT
AGAGGAAGAGCAAAACAAAAGTAAGACCACCGCACAGCAAGCGGCCGCTGATCTTCAGACCTGGAGGAGG
AGATATGAGGGACAATTGGAGAAGTGAATTATATAAATATAAAGTAGTAAAAATTGAACCATTAGGAGTA
GCACCCACCAAGGCAAAGAGAAGAGTGGTGCAGAGAGAAAAAAGAGCAGTGGGAATAGGAGCTTTGTTCC
TTGGGTTCTTGGGAGCAGCAGGAAGCACTATGGGCGCAGCGTCAATGACGCTGACGGTACAGGCCAGACA
ATTATTGTCTGGTATAGTGCAGCAGCAGAACAATTTGCTGAGGGCTATTGAGGCGCAACAGCATCTGTTG
CAACTCACAGTCTGGGGCATCAAGCAGCTCCAGGCAAGAATCCTGGCTGTGGAAAGATACCTAAAGGATC
AACAGCTCCTGGGGATTTGGGGTTGCTCTGGAAAACTCATTTGCACCACTGCTGTGCCTTGGAATGCTAG
TTGGAGTAATAAATCTCTGGAACAGATTTGGAATCACACGACCTGGATGGAGTGGGACAGAGAAATTAAC
AATTACACAAGCTTAATACACTCCTTAATTGAAGAATCGCAAAACCAGCAAGAAAAGAATGAACAAGAAT
TATTGGAATTAGATAAATGGGCAAGTTTGTGGAATTGGTTTAACATAACAAATTGGCTGTGGTATATAAA
ATTATTCATAATGATAGTAGGAGGCTTGGTAGGTTTAAGAATAGTTTTTGCTGTACTTTCTATAGTGAAT
AGAGTTAGGCAGGGATATTCACCATTATCGTTTCAGACCCACCTCCCAACCCCGAGGGGACCCGACAGGC
CCGAAGGAATAGAAGAAGAAGGTGGAGAGAGAGACAGAGACAGATCCATTCGATTAGTGAACGGATCTCG
ACGGTATCGATCACGAGACTAGCCTCGAGCGGCCGCCCCCTTCACCGAGGGCCTATTTCCCATGATTCCT
TCATATTTGCATATACGATACAAGGCTGTTAGAGAGATAATTGGAATTAATTTGACTGTAAACACAAAGA
TATTAGTACAAAATACGTGACGTAGAAAGTAATAATTTCTTGGGTAGTTTGCAGTTTTAAAATTATGTTT
TAAAATGGACTATCATATGCTTACCGTAACTTGAAAGTATTTCGATTTCTTGGCTTTATATATCTTGTGG
AAAGGACGAAACACCGGCAGAGTGGTAACAGATGGGTACTCGAGTACCCATCTGTTACCACTCTGTTTTT
GAATTCTCGACCTCGAGACAAATGGCAGTATTCATCCACAATTTTAAAAGAAAAGGGGGGATTGGGGGGT
ACAGTGCAGGGGAAAGAATAGTAGACATAATAGCAACAGACATACAAACTAAAGAATTACAAAAACAAAT
TACAAAAATTCAAAATTTTCGGGTTTATTACAGGGACAGCAGAGATCCACTTTGGCCGCGGCTCGAGGGG
G
Features (pLannotate 1.2.2; 25 found; start..end, strand, type, name):
    529..1128    +  CDS            PuroR: puromycin N-acetyltransferase; pac from Streptomyces alboniger; confers resistance to puromycin
   1171..1254    +  CDS            nef (fragment): NEF_HV1Z2 - Experimental evidence at protein level: Swiss-Prot protein existence level 1. Extracellular Nef protein targets CD4(+) T-lymphocytes for apoptosis by interacting with CXCR4 surface receptors. From Human immunodeficiency virus type 1 group M subtype D (isolate Z2/CDC-Z34) (HIV-1).
   1256..1489    +  LTR            3' LTR (ΔU3): self-inactivating 3' long terminal repeat (LTR) from HIV-1
   1561..1682    +  polyA_signal   SV40 poly(A) signal: SV40 polyadenylation signal
   1722..1857    +  rep_origin     SV40 ori: SV40 origin of replication
   1878..1896    -  promoter       T7 promoter: promoter for bacteriophage T7 RNA polymerase
   1904..2059    +  CDS            lacZα (fragment): LacZα fragment of β-galactosidase; lacZ fragment
   2064..2492    +  rep_origin     f1 ori (sequence partly withheld): f1 bacteriophage origin of replication; arrow indicates direction of (+) strand synthesis
   2545..2649    +  promoter       AmpR promoter: bla
   2650..3510    +  CDS            AmpR: β-lactamase; bla; confers resistance to ampicillin, carbenicillin, and related antibiotics
   3681..4269    +  rep_origin     ori: high-copy-number ColE1/pMB1/pBR322/pUC origin of replication
   4452..4544    +  CDS            lacI (fragment): lac repressor; lacI; The lac repressor binds to the lac operator to inhibit transcription in E. coli. This inhibition can be relieved by adding lactose or isopropyl-β-D-thiogalactopyranoside (IPTG).
   4557..4578    +  protein_bind   CAP binding site: CAP binding activates transcription in the presence of cAMP. E. coli catabolite activator protein
   4593..4623    +  promoter       lac promoter: promoter for the E. coli lac operon
   4631..4647    +  protein_bind   lac operator: The lac repressor binds to the lac operator to inhibit transcription in E. coli. This inhibition can be relieved by adding lactose or isopropyl-β-D-thiogalactopyranoside (IPTG). lac repressor encoded by lacI
   4692..4710    +  promoter       T3 promoter: promoter for bacteriophage T3 RNA polymerase
   4738..4964    +  promoter       RSV promoter: Rous sarcoma virus enhancer/promoter
   4965..5145    +  LTR            5' LTR (truncated): truncated 5' long terminal repeat (LTR) from HIV-1
   5192..5317    +  misc_feature   HIV-1 Ψ: packaging signal of human immunodeficiency virus type 1
   5301..5664    +  CDS            HIV-1 gag (fragment): gag protein from human immunodeficiency virus 1; gag
   5810..6043    +  misc_feature   RRE: The Rev response element (RRE) of HIV-1 allows for Rev-dependent mRNA export from the nucleus to the cytoplasm.
   6420..6520    +  CDS            Rev (fragment): human immunodeficiency virus 1 (HIV-1) Rev protein; rev; enhances nuclear export of unspliced and incompletely spliced viral mRNAs
   6570..6810    +  promoter       U6 promoter: RNA polymerase III promoter for human U6 snRNA
   6915..7032    +  misc_feature   cPPT/CTS: central polypurine tract and central termination sequence of HIV-1
   7081..507     +  promoter       hPGK promoter (across the origin): human phosphoglycerate kinase 1 promoter
