[The description below was written by a language model from this plasmid's Addgene catalogue record and pLannotate feature annotations shown in this document.]
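Description:
pLKO.1-PPP2R5A-1 is a lentiviral shRNA vector built on the pLKO.1 backbone and designed to knock down human PPP2R5A, which encodes B56α, a regulatory B subunit of protein phosphatase 2A. In bacteria it is maintained through a high-copy ColE1/pUC-type origin and selected with ampicillin via the β-lactamase gene. An f1 origin and remnants of a lac/lacZα cloning region flanked by T7 and T3 promoters are carried over from the parental plasmid.

The viral portion has a third-generation, self-inactivating layout. An RSV promoter fused to a truncated HIV-1 5' LTR drives transcription of the genomic RNA in packaging cells. It is followed by the Ψ packaging signal with an adjoining gag fragment, and by the Rev response element for Rev-dependent nuclear export. A cPPT/CTS element lies downstream of the U6 cassette. The 3' LTR carries a U3 deletion, so the integrated provirus lacks LTR promoter activity. An SV40 poly(A) signal and SV40 origin sit downstream of it.

Within this frame, a human U6 RNA polymerase III promoter is positioned to express the hairpin. The hairpin itself is not annotated in the feature table but would lie between U6 and the cPPT. The catalogue's "promoter" field lists AgeI, which is a restriction site used for cloning hairpins into pLKO.1 rather than a promoter. A separate hPGK promoter drives puromycin N-acetyltransferase, allowing selection of transduced mammalian cells.

The stated purpose is shRNA suppression. The "-1" suffix suggests it is one of several hairpins against this gene, and the associated work concerned PP2A complexes involved in cell transformation.
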