Addgene plasmid #179352: pLKO.1-PPP2R5A-1
Purpose: shRNA suppression
Depositing lab: William Hahn. Depositing organization: Dana-Farber Cancer Institute. Publication: Identification of PP2A complexes and pathways involved in cell transformation. Sablina AA, Hector M, Colpaert N, Hahn WC. Cancer Res. 2010 Dec 15;70(24):10474-84. doi: 10.1158/0008-5472.CAN-10-2855. PubMed 21159657.
Backbone
  Vector backbone: pLKO.1
  Vector type: Mammalian Expression, Lentiviral
Growth in bacteria
  Bacterial resistance: Ampicillin, 100 μg/mL
  Growth temperature: 37°C
  Growth strain: NEB Stable
  Copy number: Unknown
Gene/Insert
  Gene/Insert name: B56α
  gRNA/shRNA sequence: CAGAGTGGTAACAGATGGGTA
  Species: H. sapiens (human)
  Promoter: Age1
  Cloning method: Unknown
  Sequencing primers: 5′ LKO.1
Terms and licenses: Academic/Nonprofit Terms; Industry Terms: Not Available to Industry
How to cite: pLKO.1-PPP2R5A-1 was a gift from William Hahn (Addgene plasmid # 179352 ; http://n2t.net/addgene:179352 ; RRID:Addgene_179352)
